>Addgene plasmid #219498 | pAGD248 | addgene full sequence | sequence record 435231 | Addgene NGS Result
CATCGATTTATTATGACAACTTGACGGCTACATCATTCACTTTTTCTTCACAACCGGCACGGAACTCGCT
CGGGCTGGCCCCGGTGCATTTTTTAAATACCCGCGAGAAGTAGAGTTGATCGTCAAAACCAACATTGCGA
CCGACGGTGGCGATAGGCATCCGGGTGGTGCTCAAAAGCAGCTTCGCCTGGCTGATACGTTGGTCCTCGC
GCCAGCTTAAGACGCTAATCCCTAACTGCTGGCGGAAAAGATGTGACAGACGCGACGGCGACAAGCAAAC
ATGCTGTGCGACGCTGGCGATATCAAAATTGCTGTCTGCCAGGTGATCGCTGATGTACTGACAAGCCTCG
CGTACCCGATTATCCATCGGTGGATGGAGCGACTCGTTAATCGCTTCCATGCGCCGCAGTAACAATTGCT
CAAGCAGATTTATCGCCAGCAGCTCCGAATAGCGCCCTTCCCCTTGCCCGGCGTTAATGATTTGCCCAAA
CAGGTCGCTGAAATGCGGCTGGTGCGCTTCATCCGGGCGAAAGAACCCCGTATTGGCAAATATTGACGGC
CAGTTAAGCCATTCATGCCAGTAGGCGCGCGGACGAAAGTAAACCCACTGGTGATACCATTCGCGAGCCT
CCGGATGACGACCGTAGTGATGAATCTCTCCTGGCGGGAACAGCAAAATATCACCCGGTCGGCAAACAAA
TTCTCGTCCCTGATTTTTCACCACCCCCTGACCGCGAATGGTGAGATTGAGAATATAACCTTTCATTCCC
AGCGGTCGGTCGATAAAAAAATCGAGATAACCGTTGGCCTCAATCGGCGTTAAACCCGCCACCAGATGGG
CATTAAACGAGTATCCCGGCAGCAGGGGATCATTTTGCGCTTCAGCCATACTTTTCATACTCCCGCCATT
CAGAGAAGAAACCAATTGTCCATATTGCATCAGACATTGCCGTCACTGCGTCTTTTACTGGCTCTTCTCG
CTAACCAAACCGGTAACCCCGCTTATTAAAAGCATTCTGTAACAAAGCGGGACCAAAGCCATGACAAAAA
CGCGTAACAAAAGTGTCTATAATCACGGCAGAAAAGTCCACATTGATTATTTGCACGGCGTCACACTTTG
CTATGCCATAGCATTTTTATCCATAAGATTAGCGGATCCTACCTGACGCTTTTTATCGCAACTCTCTACT
GTTTCTCCATACCCGTTTTTTTGGGAATTCGAGCTCTAAGGAGGTTATAAAAAAGATTCCGTATGCGCAC
CCTTAGCGAGAGGTTTATCATTAAGGTCAACCTCTGGATGTTGTTTCGGCATCCTGCATTGAATCTGAGT
TACTGTCTGTTTTCCTGAATTCCCGATTTCCGCAGCAGTGAAAGAGTTCTTCGGTTCCAGCCAGCTGCCT
CAGTTTATGGACCAGAACAACCCGCTGTCTGAGATTACGCACGAATTCAGGAAACCCGTTTTTTCTGACG
TAAGGGTGCGCATACGGAATCTAGCGGCAAATAATTTTGTTTAACTTTAAGAAGGAGATATACATATGAA
ATCCGCTGAATATTTGAACACTTTTAGATTGAGAAATCTCGGCCTACCTGTCATGAACAATTTGCATGAC
ATGTCTAAGGCGACTCGCATATCTGTTGAAACACTTCGGTTGTTAATCTATACAGCTGATTTTCGCTATA
GGATCTACACTGTAGAAAAGAAAGGCCCAGAGAAGAGAATGAGAACCATTTACCAACCTTCTCGAGAACT
TAAAGCCTTACAAGGATGGGTTCTACGTAACATTTTAGATAAACTGTCGTCATCTCCTTTTTCTATTGGA
TTTGAAAAGCACCAATCTATTTTGAATAATGCTACCCCGCATATTGGGGCAAACTTTATACTGAATATTG
ATTTGGAGGATTTTTTCCCAAGTTTAACTGCTAACAAAGTTTTTGGAGTGTTCCATTCTCTTGGTTATAA
TCGACTAATATCTTCAGTTTTGACAAAAATATGTTGTTATAAAAATCTGCTACCACAAGGTGCTCCATCA
TCACCTAAATTAGCTAATCTAATATGTTCTAAACTTGATTATCGTATTCAGGGTTATGCAGGTAGTCGGG
GCTTGATATATACGAGATATGCCGATGATCTCACCTTATCTGCACAGTCTATGAAAAAGGTTGTTAAAGC
ACGTGATTTTTTATTTTCTATAATCCCAAGTGAAGGATTGGTTATTAACTCAAAAAAAACTTGTATTAGT
GGGCCTCGTAGTCAGAGGAAAGTTACAGGTTTAGTTATTTCACAAGAGAAAGTTGGGATAGGTAGAGAAA
AATATAAAGAAATTAGAGCAAAGATACATCATATATTTTGCGGTAAGTCTTCTGAGATAGAACACGTTAG
GGGATGGTTGTCATTTATTTTAAGTGTGGATTCAAAAAGCCATAGGAGATTAATAACTTATATTAGCAAA
TTAGAAAAAAAATATGGAAAGAACCCTTTAAATAAAGCGAAGACCTAAGATCGAAATAATTTTGTTTAAC
TTTAAGGAGGTTTGGAATGAACCAAATCGTGAAGTTCACTGACGACTCTGGCCTGGCGGTTCAAGTTACT
CCAGACGATGTTCGCCGTTATATCTGTGAGAACGCTACTGAAAAAGAGGTGGGCCTCTTTCTGCAACTCT
GTCAGACTCAACGTCTGAATCCGTTTGTGAAAGACGCTTACCTGGTGAAATACGGCGGTGCTCCAGCTTC
TATGATTACTTCCTATCAAGTTTTTAACCGTCGCGCGTGTCGTGATGCTAACTATGATGGTATCAAATCT
GGTGTGGTTGTTCTGCGTGACGGTGATGTTGTGCATAAACGTGGTGCTGCGTGCTACAAAAAGGCGGGTG
AGGAGCTCATCGGTGGTTGGGCGGAAGTTCGCTTTAAGGATGGCCGCGAGACTGCGTATGCTGAGGTGGC
GCTCGACGACTATTCCACCGGCAAATCTAATTGGGCGAAAATGCCGGGTGTTATGATCGAAAAATGCGCG
AAGGCTGCTGCTTGGCGCCTCGCGTTCCCGGACACTTTTCAGGGCATGTACGCTGCGGAGGAAATGGATC
AAGCGCAACAGCCAGAACAGGTGCGCGCTCAGGCGGAGCAACCAGTGGATCTCCAGCCAATCCGCGAACT
CTTCAAGCCATATTGCGAACACTTCGGCATCACTCCGGCTGAGGGTATGACTGCTGTTTGTGGTGCGGTG
GGCGCTGAAGGCATGCACTCTATGACCGAGCAGCAAGCTCGCCGTGCTCGCGCTTGGATGGAGGAAGAAA
TGGCTGCGCCAGCTGTGGAAGCGGAGTATGAGGTTGTTGACGAGGGCGAGGTGTTTTAAGGATCCAGGAG
AATACACATGCCAATTCAGGTCTTACCGCCACAACTGGCGAACCAGATTGCCGCAGGTGAGGTGGTCGAG
CGACCTGCGTCGGTAGTCAAAGAACTAGTGAAAAACAGCCTCGATGCAGGTGCGACGCGTATCGATATTG
ATATCGAACGCGGTGGGGCGAAACTTATCCGCATTCGTGATAACGGCTGCGGTATCAAAAAAGATGAGCT
GGCGCTGGCGCTGGCTCGTCATGCCACCAGTAAAATCGCCTCTCTGGACGATCTCGAAGCCATTATCAGC
CTGGGCTTTCGCGGTGAGGCGCTGGCGAGTATCAGTTCGGTTTCCCGCCTGACGCTCACTTCACGCACCG
CAGAACAGCAGGAAGCCTGGCAGGCCTATGCCGAAGGGCGCGATATGAACGTGACGGTAAAACCGGCGGC
GCATCCTGTGGGGACGACGCTGGAGGTGCTGGATCTGTTCTACAACACCCCGGCGCGGCGCAAATTCCTG
CGCACCGAGAAAACCGAATTTAACCACATTGATGAGATCATCCGCCGCATTGCGCTGGCGCGTTTCGACG
TCACGATCAACCTGTCGCATAACGGTAAAATTGTGCGTCAGTACCGCGCAGTGCCGGAAGGCGGGCAAAA
AGAACGGCGCTTAGGCGCGATTTGCGGCACCGCTTTTCTTGAACAAGCGCTGGCGATTGAATGGCAACAC
GGCGATCTCACGCTACGCGGCTGGGTGGCCGATCCAAATCACACCACGCCCGCACTGGCAGAAATTCAGT
ATTGCTACGTGAACGGTCGCATGATGCGCGATCGCCTGATCAATCACGCGATCCGCCAGGCCTGCGAAGA
CAAACTGGGGGCCGATCAGCAACCGGCATTTGTGTTGTATCTGGAGATCGACCCACATCAGGTGGACGTC
AACGTGCACCCCGCCAAACACGAAGTGCGTTTCCATCAGTCGCGTCTGGTGCATGATTTTATCTATCAGG
GCGTGCTGAGCGTGCTACAACAGCAACTGGAAACGCCGCTACCGCTGGACGATGAACCCCAACCTGCACC
GCGTTCCATTCCGGAAAACCGCGTGGCGGCGGGGCGCAATCACTTTGCAGAACCGGCAGCTCGTGAGCCG
GTAGCTCCGCGCTACACTCCTGCGCCAGCATCAGGCAGTCGTCCGGCTGCCCCCTGGCCGAATGCGCAGC
CAGGCTACCAGAAACAGCAAGGTGAAGTGTATCGCCAGCTTTTGCAAACGCCCGCGCCGATGCAAAAATT
AAAAGCGCCGGAACCGCAGGAACCTGCACTTGCGGCGAACAGTCAGAGTTTTGGTCGGGTACTGACTATC
GTCCATTCCGACTGTGCGTTGCTGGAGCGCGACGGCAACATTTCACTTTTATCCTTGCCAGTGGCAGAAC
GTTGGCTGCGTCAGGCACAATTGACGCCGGGTGAAGCGCCCGTTTGCGCCCAGCCGCTGCTGATTCCGTT
GCGGCTAAAAGTTTCTGCCGAAGAAAAATCGGCATTAGAAAAAGCGCAGTCTGCCCTGGCGGAATTGGGT
ATTGATTTCCAGTCAGATGCACAGCATGTGACCATCAGGGCAGTGCCTTTACCCTTACGCCAACAAAATT
TACAAATCTTGATTCCTGAACTGATAGGCTACCTGGCGAAGCAGTCCGTATTCGAACCTGGCAATATTGC
GCAGTGGATTGCACGAAATCTGATGAGCGAACATGCGCAGTGGTCAATGGCACAGGCCATAACCCTGCTG
GCGGACGTGGAACGGTTATGTCCGCAACTTGTGAAAACGCCGCCGGGTGGTCTGTTACAATCTGTTGATT
TACATCCGGCGATAAAAGCCCTGAAAGATGAGTGATCTAGAGTCGACCTGCAGGCATGCAAGCTTGCGGC
CGCGTCGTGACTGGGAAAACCCTGGCGACTAGTCTTGGACTCCTGTTGATAGATCCAGTAATGACCTCAG
AACTCCATCTGGATTTGTTCAGAACGCTCGGTTGCCGCCGGGCGTTTTTTATTGGTGAGAATTCCATGGG
TATGGACAGTTTTCCCTTTGATATGTAACGGTGAACAGTTGTTCTACTTTTGTTTGTTAGTCTTGATGCT
TCACTGATAGATACAAGAGCCATAAGAACCTCAGATCCTTCCGTATTTAGCCAGTATGTTCTCTAGTGTG
GTTCGTTGTTTTTGCGTGAGCCATGAGAACGAACCATTGAGATCATACTTACTTTGCATGTCACTCAAAA
ATTTTGCCTCAAAACTGGTGAGCTGAATTTTTGCAGTTAAAGCATCGTGTAGTGTTTTTCTTAGTCCGTT
ATGTAGGTAGGAATCTGATGTAATGGTTGTTGGTATTTTGTCACCATTCATTTTTATCTGGTTGTTCTCA
AGTTCGGTTACGAGATCCATTTGTCTATCTAGTTCAACTTGGAAAATCAACGTATCAGTCGGGCGGCCTC
GCTTATCAACCACCAATTTCATATTGCTGTAAGTGTTTAAATCTTTACTTATTGGTTTCAAAACCCATTG
GTTAAGCCTTTTAAACTCATGGTAGTTATTTTCAAGCATTAACATGAACTTAAATTCATCAAGGCTAATC
TCTATATTTGCCTTGTGAGTTTTCTTTTGTGTTAGTTCTTTTAATAACCACTCATAAATCCTCATAGAGT
ATTTGTTTTCAAAAGACTTAACATGTTCCAGATTATATTTTATGAATTTTTTTAACTGGAAAAGATAAGG
CAATATCTCTTCACTAAAAACTAATTCTAATTTTTCGCTTGAGAACTTGGCATAGTTTGTCCACTGGAAA
ATCTCAAAGCCTTTAACCAAAGGATTCCTGATTTCCACAGTTCTCGTCATCAGCTCTCTGGTTGCTTTAG
CTAATACACCATAAGCATTTTCCCTACTGATGTTCATCATCTGAACGTATTGGTTATAAGTGAACGATAC
CGTCCGTTCTTTCCTTGTAGGGTTTTCAATCGTGGGGTTGAGTAGTGCCACACAGCATAAAATTAGCTTG
GTTTCATGCTCCGTTAAGTCATAGCGACTAATCGCTAGTTCATTTGCTTTGAAAACAACTAATTCAGACA
TACATCTCAATTGGTCTAGGTGATTTTAATCACTATACCAATTGAGATGGGCTAGTCAATGATAATTACT
AGTCCTTTTCCTTTGAGTTGTGGGTATCTGTAAATTCTGCTAGACCTTTGCTGGAAAACTTGTAAATTCT
GCTAGACCCTCTGTAAATTCCGCTAGACCTTTGTGTGTTTTTTTTGTTTATATTCAAGTGGTTATAATTT
ATAGAATAAAGAAAGAATAAAAAAAGATAAAAAGAATAGATCCCAGCCCTGTGTATAACTCACTACTTTA
GTCAGTTCCGCAGTATTACAAAAGGATGTCGCAAACGCTGTTTGCTCCTCTACAAAACAGACCTTAAAAC
CCTAAAGGCTTAAGTAGCACCCTCGCAAGCTCGGTTGCGGCCGCAATCGGGCAAATCGCTGAATATTCCT
TTTGTCTCCGACCATCAGGCACCTGAGTCGCTGTCTTTTTCGTGACATTCAGTTCGCTGCGCTCACGGCT
CTGGCAGTGAATGGGGGTAAATGGCACTACAGGCGCCTTTTATGGATTCATGCAAGGAAACTACCCATAA
TACAAGAAAAGCCCGTCACGGGCTTCTCAGGGCGTTTTATGGCGGGTCTGCTATGTGGTGCTATCTGACT
TTTTGCTGTTCAGCAGTTCCTGCCCTCTGATTTTCCAGTCTGACCACTTCGGATTATCCCGTGACAGGTC
ATTCAGACTGGCTAATGCACCCAGTAAGGCAGCGGTATCATCAACGGGGTCTGACGCTCAGTGGAACGAA
AACTCACGTTAAGGGATTTTGGTCATGAGATTATCAAAAAGGATCTTCACCTAGATCCTTTTAAATTAAA
AATGAAGTTTTAAATCAATCTAAAGTATATATGAGTAAACTTGGTCTGACAGTTACCAATGCTTAATCAG
TGAGGCACCTATCTCAGCGATCTGTCTATTTCGTTCATCCATAGTTGCCTGACTCCCCGTCGTGTAGATA
ACTACGATACGGGAGGGCTTACCATCTGGCCCCAGTGCTGCAATGATACCGCGAGACCCACGCTCACCGG
CTCCAGATTTATCAGCAATAAACCAGCCAGCCGGAAGGGCCGAGCGCAGAAGTGGTCCTGCAACTTTATC
CGCCTCCATCCAGTCTATTAATTGTTGCCGGGAAGCTAGAGTAAGTAGTTCGCCAGTTAATAGTTTGCGC
AACGTTGTTGCCATTGCTACAGGCATCGTGGTGTCACGCTCGTCGTTTGGTATGGCTTCATTCAGCTCCG
GTTCCCAACGATCAAGGCGAGTTACATGATCCCCCATGTTGTGCAAAAAAGCGGTTAGCTCCTTCGGTCC
TCCGATCGTTGTCAGAAGTAAGTTGGCCGCAGTGTTATCACTCATGGTTATGGCAGCACTGCATAATTCT
CTTACTGTCATGCCATCCGTAAGATGCTTTTCTGTGACTGGTGAGTACTCAACCAAGTCATTCTGAGAAT
AGTGTATGCGGCGACCGAGTTGCTCTTGCCCGGCGTCAATACGGGATAATACCGCGCCACATAGCAGAAC
TTTAAAAGTGCTCATCATTGGAAAACGTTCTTCGGGGCGAAAACTCTCAAGGATCTTACCGCTGTTGAGA
TCCAGTTCGATGTAACCCACTCGTGCACCCAACTGATCTTCAGCATCTTTTACTTTCACCAGCGTTTCTG
GGTGAGCAAAAACAGGAAGGCAAAATGCCGCAAAAAAGGGAATAAGGGCGACACGGAAATGTTGAATACT
CATACTCTTCCTTTTTCAATATTATTGAAGCATTTATCAGGGTTATTGTCTCATGAGCGGATACATATTT
GAATGTATTTAGAAAAATAAACAAATAGGGGTTCCGCGCACATTTCCCCGAAAAGTGCCACCTG
Features (pLannotate 1.2.2; 13 found; start..end, strand, type, name):
     14..889     -  CDS            araC: ARAC_ECOLI - Experimental evidence at protein level: Swiss-Prot protein existence level 1. Transcription factor that regulates the expression of several genes involved in the transport and metabolism of L-arabinose (PubMed:4362626, PubMed:328165, PubMed:6251457, PubMed:2962192, PubMed:6319708, PubMed:2231717, PubMed:1447222). Functions both as a positive and a negative regulator (PubMed:328165, PubMed:6251457). In the presence of arabinose, activates the expression of the araBAD, araE, araFGH and araJ promoters (PubMed:4362626, PubMed:328165, PubMed:6251457, PubMed:2962192, PubMed:6319708, Pub
    916..1200    +  promoter       araBAD promoter: araBAD; promoter of the L-arabinose operon of E. coli; the araC regulatory gene is transcribed in the opposite direction (Guzman et al., 1995)
   1353..1451    +  CDS            rpoB (fragment): RPOB_MYCPR - Protein inferred from homology: Swiss-Prot protein existence level 3. DNA-dependent RNA polymerase catalyzes the transcription of DNA into RNA using the four ribonucleoside triphosphates as substrates. From Mycolicibacterium peregrinum (Mycobacterium peregrinum).
   1506..1528    +  RBS            RBS: efficient ribosome binding site from bacteriophage T7 gene 10 (Olins and Rangwala, 1989)
   1536..2495    +  CDS            RT86_ECOLX: Protein predicted: Swiss-Prot protein existence level 4. Participates in the synthesis of a msDNA (a branched RNA linked by a 2',5'-phosphodiester linkage to a single-stranded DNA) of unknown function. The retron transcript serves as primer and template to the reaction, and codes for the RT. From Escherichia coli.
   3368..5212    +  CDS            mutL: MUTL_ECOLI - Experimental evidence at protein level: Swiss-Prot protein existence level 1. This protein is involved in the repair of mismatches in DNA. It is required for dam-dependent methyl-directed DNA mismatch repair. May act as a 'molecular matchmaker', a protein that promotes the formation of a stable complex between two or more DNA-binding proteins in an ATP-dependent manner without itself being part of the final effector complex. The ATPase activity of MutL is stimulated by DNA. From Escherichia coli (strain K12).
   5216..5245    +  misc_feature   MCS (fragment): pUC18/19 multiple cloning site
   5253..5277    +  CDS            lacZα (fragment): LacZα fragment of β-galactosidase; lacZ fragment
   5288..5382    +  terminator     lambda t0 terminator: transcription terminator from phage lambda
   5491..6441    -  CDS            Rep101(Ts): temperature-sensitive version of the RepA protein needed for replication with the pSC101 origin (Armstrong et al., 1984); rep101 encoding an A56V mutation
   6489..6711    -  rep_origin     pSC101 ori: low-copy replication origin that requires the Rep101 protein
   7333..8193    -  CDS            AmpR: β-lactamase; bla; confers resistance to ampicillin, carbenicillin, and related antibiotics
   8194..8298    -  promoter       AmpR promoter: bla
