[The description below was written by a language model from this plasmid's Addgene catalogue record and pLannotate feature annotations shown in this document.]
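Description:
pAGD248 is a low-copy bacterial expression plasmid built on the pKD46 backbone for retron-mediated recombineering in E. coli. It replicates from the pSC101 origin, which depends on the plasmid-encoded Rep101 protein. Here that protein is the temperature-sensitive A56V variant (repA101ts), so the plasmid is maintained at permissive temperature and can be cured from edited cells by shifting to a higher one. Selection is by ampicillin through the β-lactamase gene and its native promoter.

The payload is a synthetic operon of about 2 kb more than the parent backbone, assembled by Gibson cloning. It is driven by the arabinose-inducible araBAD promoter, with the divergently transcribed araC regulator supplying arabinose-dependent control. The operon begins with the Eco1 retron non-coding RNA, modified to carry an editing donor. The short rpoB-homologous fragment picked up by the annotation corresponds to this rpoB donor; its assignment to a mycobacterial homologue is a database match and does not indicate the donor's source. A T7 gene 10 ribosome binding site then precedes the Eco1 (Ec86) reverse transcriptase, which reverse-transcribes the ncRNA into multicopy single-stranded DNA that serves as the repair template in vivo.

The catalogue lists CspRecT, a single-stranded DNA annealing protein, as the next gene. The automated table does not annotate it, but an unannotated gap lies between the RT and mutL coding sequences. The final gene is mutL E32K, a dominant-negative mismatch repair allele that transiently suppresses correction of the introduced edit. A lambda t0 terminator closes the operon, with small residual MCS and lacZα fragments just upstream. The plasmid thus supplies all the recombineering components on one inducible, curable vector, and comes from work on multi-site genome editing with retron arrays.
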