Addgene plasmid #219498: pAGD248
Purpose: Temperature sensitive replication (repA101ts) backbone encoding the retron recombineering operon (ncRNA, RT, CspRecT, mutLE32K)
Depositing lab: Seth Shipman. Depositing organization: J. David Gladstone Institutes. Publication: Simultaneous multi-site editing of individual genomes using retron arrays. Gonzalez-Delgado A, Lopez SC, Rojas-Montero M, Fishman CB, Shipman SL. bioRxiv [Preprint]. 2023 Jul 17:2023.07.17.549397. doi: 10.1101/2023.07.17.549397. PubMed 37503029.
Backbone
  Vector backbone: pKD46
  Backbone size w/o insert (bp): 6329
  Total vector size (bp): 8329
  Vector type: Bacterial Expression
Growth in bacteria
  Bacterial resistance: Ampicillin, 100 μg/mL
  Growth temperature: 30°C
  Growth strain: DH5alpha
  Copy number: Low Copy
Gene/Insert
  Gene/Insert name: Eco1 ncRNA (rpoB donor), Eco1 RT, CspRecT, mutLE32K
  Species: Synthetic
  Promoter: pBAD
  Cloning method: Gibson Cloning
  Sequencing primers: 5′ pBAD; 3′ Lambda Terminator
Resource information
  A portion of this plasmid was derived from a plasmid made by: Used Addgene items #114454 (pZS157) and #41583 (pCAGGS-mCherry).
Terms and licenses: Academic/Nonprofit Terms; Industry Terms: Not Available to Industry
Depositor comments: Please visit https://www.biorxiv.org/content/10.1101/2023.07.17.549397v1 for bioRxiv preprint.
How to cite: pAGD248 was a gift from Seth Shipman (Addgene plasmid # 219498 ; http://n2t.net/addgene:219498 ; RRID:Addgene_219498)
